Addgene plasmid #67163: pCS2 xRor2-EGFP
Purpose: mammalian expression / in vitro transcription
Depositing lab: Alexandra Schambony. Publication: Wnt5a/Ror2-induced upregulation of xPAPC requires xShcA. Feike AC, Rachor K, Gentzel M, Schambony A. Biochem Biophys Res Commun. 2010 Oct 1;400(4):500-6. doi: 10.1016/j.bbrc.2010.08.074. Epub 2010 Aug 21. PubMed 20732301.
Backbone
  Vector backbone: pCS2
  Backbone size w/o insert (bp): 4085
  Total vector size (bp): 7629
  Vector type: Mammalian Expression ; in vitro transcription
Growth in bacteria
  Bacterial resistance: Ampicillin, 100 μg/mL
  Growth temperature: 37°C
  Growth strain: DH5alpha
  Copy number: Unknown
Gene/Insert
  Gene/Insert name: Tyrosine-protein kinase transmembrane receptor ROR2 (alt name: ROR2)
  Species: X. laevis (frog)
  Insert size (bp): 3582
  Entrez Gene: ror2 (a.k.a. xror2)
  Tag / fusion protein: EGFP (C terminal on insert)
  Cloning method: Restriction Enzyme; 5′ cloning site EcoRI (unknown if destroyed); 3′ cloning site XhoI (unknown if destroyed)
  Sequencing primers: 5′ SP6
Terms and licenses: Academic/Nonprofit Terms; Industry Terms: Not Available to Industry
How to cite: pCS2 xRor2-EGFP was a gift from Alexandra Schambony (Addgene plasmid # 67163 ; http://n2t.net/addgene:67163 ; RRID:Addgene_67163)
