[The description below was written by a language model from this plasmid's Addgene catalogue record.]
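Description:
pCS2 xRor2-EGFP is a dual-purpose plasmid built on the pCS2 backbone, catalogued both for expression in mammalian cells and as a template for in vitro transcription. It is propagated in standard E. coli cloning strains under ampicillin selection; the copy number is recorded as unknown. No feature table accompanies the entry, so the regulatory elements are not explicitly listed. The pCS2 family generally carries a strong CMV-derived promoter for expression in vertebrate cells, an SP6 phage promoter upstream of the cloning site for synthesis of sense RNA, and an SV40 polyadenylation signal. The use of an SP6 primer for 5′ sequencing is consistent with that arrangement.

The insert is the Xenopus laevis ror2 coding sequence, which encodes the tyrosine-protein kinase transmembrane receptor ROR2, a receptor associated with non-canonical Wnt5a signalling. It is fused at its C terminus to EGFP. The fragment of about 3.6 kb was cloned between EcoRI and XhoI sites, and the record does not say whether these sites survived cloning. The complete plasmid is about 7.6 kb. Because ROR2 is a membrane-spanning receptor, a C-terminal tag would be expected to sit on the intracellular end of the protein, allowing the receptor to be followed by fluorescence or detected with anti-GFP reagents.

The construct suits transfection into cultured cells to visualise or overexpress the tagged receptor. It can also be used to produce synthetic mRNA, which for pCS2 vectors is commonly injected into Xenopus embryos. The associated work concerns Wnt5a/Ror2-dependent upregulation of the xPAPC gene and its requirement for xShcA.
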