>Addgene plasmid #67163 | pCS2 xRor2-EGFP | depositor partial sequence | sequence record 115673 | insert
ATGTCCAGGACCAGGAGCCAGAATGGGGGGATTGGATGTGCCCTGCTCGGGCTTCTCGTGGCTGCCATAC
TGCTGCCTGTACAAGCTTCAGGTGAAATGGAAATACCAGACTTGAATGACCCACTGGGACAAATGGAAAG
CCACGACAGGCTCGGAGCAACTCCTAGAGGATACTATTTGACGTTTCTAGAACCTGTGAACAATATCACA
ATTGTGCAAGGTCAGGCAGCAACACTCCATTGCAAAGTGTCCGGGAATCCACTCCCCAATGTAAAGTGGC
TGAAGAACGATGCACCTGTGGTTCAGGAGCCCAAGAGAATTACCATTAGGAAAACAGACTACGGCTCACG
ATTACGGATACAAGACCTGGACACCACCGACACTGGCTATTATCAGTGTGTCGCCACCAATGGGATAAAG
ACCATTACTGCAACTGGAGTCCTCTTTGTTAGGCTTGGACCAACAAACAGCCCTAACCCGAACATCCAGG
ATGACTACCACAAAGATGGGTTTTGTCAGCCCTACAGGGGAATTGCCTGCGCAAGATTCATTGGCAACAG
GACCATATATGTCGACTCACTTCAGATGCAAGGGGAAATCGAAAACCGAATTACAGCTGCCTTTACAATG
ATTGGCACTTCCACCCATCTCTCTGACCAGTGCTCTCAGTTTGCAATCCCATCATTTTGCCACTTCGTGT
TCCCTCTCTGTGATGATCAAACTTCCAAGCCAAGAGAGCTGTGCAGGGATGAGTGTGAAGTGCTGGAAAA
TGACCTGTGCAGGCAGGAGTACAACATCGCCCGCTCCAATCCCCTCATTCTCATGCAGCTTCACCTACCA
AACTGCGAAGAACTGCCATTGCCTGAAAGTCCTGAAGCTGCCAACTGCATGAGGATTGGGATCCCAGTGG
AGAAGCTTAACAGATATCAGCAGTGTTACAATGGGACTGGAACTGATTACAGAGGATCTGTCAGCGTCAC
TAAGTCTGGCCATCAGTGCCAGCCATGGAGTCATCAGGTTCCCCATAGTCATTCACTATCCAATGCGGAT
TACCCTGAAATTGGTGGAGGCCACTCTTACTGCAGAAATCCAGGAGGCCAGATGGAGGGTCCTTGGTGTT
TCACACAGAATAAAAATGTCCGCATGGAGCTATGCGATATTCCTGCTTGCCGTACACGTGACAACACAAA
GATGGAGATTCTCTACATCTTGGTCCCCAGCATTGCAATCCCACTGGTCATCGCCTGCTTCTTTTTCTTA
GTATGCATGTGCCGAAATAAACAGAAAGCAGAAGGTTCTACACCGCAGCGCCGCCAACTCATGGCCTCTC
CAAGCCAGGACATGGAAATGCCCCTTATGAATCAGCACAAACAGCAGCCAAAAGTAAAAGAGATAAACCT
ATCAACTGTAAGGTTCATGGAAGAGCTAGGTGAAGATCGTTTTGGAAAAGTTTACAAGGGACATCTCTTT
GGTACCACTCCAGGGGAACAGACTCAAACTGTTGCCATCAAAACACTTAAAGACAAAGTTGAAGTTGCTC
TTCGTGAAGAATTCAAACATGAGGCCATGATGCGATCTAGGCTTCAGCACCCAAATATAGTTTGTCTGAT
TGGGACAGTGACAAAGGAGCAGCCCATGAGCATGATATTTAGCTATTCTCCTCTTAGTGATCTGCACGAG
TTCTTGGTCATGAGATCACCACATTCAGATGTAGGCAGCACAGATGACGATAAGACTGTTAAATCCACCC
TAGAGCCCGCTGATTTTCTTCATATTGTGACCCAGATAGCATCAGGAATGGAATTTCTTTCAAGTCACCA
TGTTGTTCATAAAGATTTGGCTGCCAGAAATGTTTTGGTGTTCGATAAACTCAGCATTAAAATTTCAGAT
CTCGGCCTGTTCCGGGAAGTATATGCTGCAGATTACTATAAACTGATGGGAAACTCCATGCTTCCGATTA
GATGGATGTCTCCAGAAGCGATCACATATGGAAAGTGTTCTGTTGATTCAGATATTTGGTCCTATGGGGT
CGTGGTGTGGGAAATCTTCAGCTACGGGCTGCAACCGTATTGTGGGTATTCCAACCAGGATGTCATTGAA
ATGATCCGAAATCGCCAGGTGCTGCTCTGCCCTGATGACTGTCCTGCATGGATATACACTCTAATGCTGG
AGTGCTGGAGTGAATTTCCTGCTAGAAGACCAAGATTTAAGGACATACACACACGGCTAAGAACATGGGA
AAATATGTCCAACTATAATAGCTCTGCACAAACATCTGGGGCAAGTAATACTACCCAGACAAGTTCTCTA
AGCACAAGCCCAGTAAGCAATGTTAGCAATGCTAGGTATGTTGGGCCAAAGCCAAAAACTCAGCCATTCC
AACAGCCACAGTTTTTGCAAATGAAAGGACAAATTAGACCTATGGTTCCTCAACCTCAACTCTACATTCC
AGTTAATGGGTATCAACAGATGGCTGCTTATTTTTACCCAGTTCAGATACCAATGCAAATGGCTCCACAA
CAAATGCCACCTCAGATCATACCCAAACCTGGATCCCACCACAGTGGAAGTGGTTCCACCAGTACAGGAT
ATGTCACAACAGCGCCCTCAAATAATTCCATGGCTGACAGGGTTGCTCTCCTTGCAGATGGGGCAGATGA
AGCACAGTTAACGGCAGAAGATATGTCTCCAAATCCTGGTCAGGAAGAAGAAGGTTCTGTTCCAGAAACA
GAATTGCTGGGTGACAATGACACATCTCAATTAGATGCAACAGATATTCAGTCAGAGACTGCTAGCGCTA
CCGGTCGCCACCGGATGGTGAGCAAGGGCGAGGAGCTGTTCACCGGGGTGGTGCCCATCCTGGTCGAGCT
GGACGGCGACGTAAACGGCCACAAGTTCAGCGTGTCCGGCGAGGGCGAGGGCGATGCCACCTACGGCAAG
CTGACCCTGAAGTTCATCTGCACCACCGGCAAGCTGCCCGTGCCCTGGCCCACCCTCGTGACCACCCTGA
CCTACGGCGTGCAGTGCTTCAGCCGCTACCCCGACCACATGAAGCAGCACGACTTCTTCAAGTCCGCCAT
GCCCGAAGGCTACGTCCAGGAGCGCACCATCTTCTTCAAGGACGACGGCAACTACAAGACCCGCGCCGAG
GTGAAGTTCGAGGGCGACACCCTGGTGAACCGCATCGAGCTGAAGGGCATCGACTTCAAGGAGGACGGCA
ACATCCTGGGGCACAAGCTGGAGTACAACTACAACAGCCACAACGTCTATATCATGGCCGACAAGCAGAA
GAACGGCATCAAGGTGAACTTCAAGATCCGCCACAACATCGAGGACGGCAGCGTGCAGCTCGCCGACCAC
TACCAGCAGAACACCCCCATCGGCGACGGCCCCGTGCTGCTGCCCGACAACCACTACCTGAGCACCCAGT
CCGCCCTGAGCAAAGACCCCAACGAGAAGCGCGATCACATGGTCCTGCTGGAGTTCGTGACCGCCGCCGG
GATCACTCTCGGCATGGACGAGCTGTACAAGTCCGGACTCAGATCTCGAGCCTCTAGAACTATAGTGAGT
CGTATTACGTAG
