>Addgene plasmid #67163 | pCS2 xRor2-EGFP | addgene partial sequence | sequence record 118479 | Sp6 5'-ATTTAGGTGACACTATAG-3'
TNNTNTTTTGCGGGATCCATCGATCCGCCATGNTCCAGGACCAGGAGCCAGAATGGGGGGATTGGATGTG
CCCTGCTCGGGCTTCTCGTGGCTGCCATACTGCTGCCTGTACAAGCTTCAGGTGAAATGGAAATACCAGA
CTTGAATGACCCACTGGGACAAATGGAAAGCCACGACAGGCTCGGAGCAACTCCTAGAGGATACTATTTG
ACGTTTCTAGAACCTGTGAACAATATCACAATTGTGCAAGGTCAGGCAGCAACACTCCATTGCAAAGTGT
CCGGGAATCCACTCCCCAATGTAAAGTGGCTGAAGAACGATGCACCTGTGGTTCAGGAGCCCAAGAGAAT
TACCATTAGGAAAACAGACTACGGCTCACGATTACGGATACAAGACCTGGACACCACCGACACTGGCTAT
TATCAGTGTGTCGCCACCAATGGGATAAAGACCATTACTGCAACTGGAGTCCTCTTTGTTAGGCTTGGAC
CAACAAACAGCCCTAACCCGAACATCCAGGATGACTACCACAAAGATGGGTTTTGTCAGCCCTACAGGGG
AATTGCCTGCGCAAGATTCATTGGCAACAGGACCATATATGTCGACTCACTTCAGATGCAAGGGGAAATC
GAAAACCGAATTACAGCTGCCTTTACAATGATTGGCACTTCCACCCATCTCTCTGACCAGTGCTCTCAGT
TTGCAATCCCATCATTTTGCCACTTCGTGTTCCCTCTCTGTGATGATCAAACTTCCAAGCCAAGAGAGCT
GTGCAGGGATGAGTGTGAAGTGCTGGAAAATGACCTGTGCAGGCAGGAGTACAACATCGCCCGCTCCAAT
CCCCTCATTCTCATGCAGCTTCACCTACCAAACTGCGAAGAACTGCCATTGCCTGAAAGTCCTGAAGCTG
CCAACTGCATGAGGATTGGGATCCCAGTGGAGAAGCTTAACAGATATCAGCAGTGTTACAATGGGGACTG
GAACTGATNACAGAGGATCTGTCAGCGTCACTAAGTCTGGCNATCAGTGCCAGCCATGGAGTCATCAGGT
TCCCCATAGTCATTCACTATCCAATGCGGATACCCTGAAATGGGNGAAGNCCCTCTTACTGCNAAAATCN
GGAGGCNNATGGAGGNNCTTGGGNTTCCANAAANAAAATGTCCCNTGGACTTTGCNANTTCNGCTTGCGT
ACGTGANACCNAANANGNAATTTTNNNNTNGT
