>Addgene plasmid #67163 | pCS2 xRor2-EGFP | addgene partial sequence | sequence record 118480 | EBV-rev 5'-GTGGTTTGTCCAAACTCATC-3'
TACGACTCACTATAGTTCTAGAGGCTCGAGATCTGAGTCCGGACTTGTACAGCTCGTCCATGCCGAGAGT
GATCCCGGCGGCGGTCACGAACTCCAGCAGGACCATGTGATCGCGCTTCTCGTTGGGGTCTTTGCTCAGG
GCGGACTGGGTGCTCAGGTAGTGGTTGTCGGGCAGCAGCACGGGGCCGTCGCCGATGGGGGTGTTCTGCT
GGTAGTGGTCGGCGAGCTGCACGCTGCCGTCCTCGATGTTGTGGCGGATCTTGAAGTTCACCTTGATGCC
GTTCTTCTGCTTGTCGGCCATGATATAGACGTTGTGGCTGTTGTAGTTGTACTCCAGCTTGTGCCCCAGG
ATGTTGCCGTCCTCCTTGAAGTCGATGCCCTTCAGCTCGATGCGGTTCACCAGGGTGTCGCCCTCGAACT
TCACCTCGGCGCGGGTCTTGTAGTTGCCGTCGTCCTTGAAGAAGATGGTGCGCTCCTGGACGTAGCCTTC
GGGCATGGCGGACTTGAAGAAGTCGTGCTGCTTCATGTGGTCGGGGTAGCGGCTGAAGCACTGCACGCCG
TAGGTCAGGGTGGTCACGAGGGTGGGCCAGGGCACGGGCAGCTTGCCGGTGGTGCAGATGAACTTCAGGG
TCAGCTTGCCGTAGGTGGCATCGCCCTCGCCCTCGCCGGACACGCTGAACTTGTGGCCGTTTACGTCGCC
GTCCAGCTCGACCAGGATGGGCACCACCCCGGTGAACAGCTCCTCGCCCTTGCTCACCATCCGGTGGCGA
CCGGTAGCGCTAGCAGTCTCTGACTGAATATCTGTTGCATCTAATTGAGATGTGTCATTGT
