>Addgene plasmid #67163 | pCS2 xRor2-EGFP | addgene partial sequence | sequence record 118481 | EGFP-N 5'-CGTCGCCGTCCAGCTCGACCAG-3'
TCGCCCTTGCTCACCATCCGGTGGCGACCGGTAGCGCTAGCAGTCTCTGACTGAATATCTGTTGCATCTA
ATTGAGATGTGTCATTGTCACCCAGCAATTCTGTTTCTGGAACAGAACCTTCTTCTTCCTGACCAGGATT
TGGAGACATATCTTCTGCCGTTAACTGTGCTTCATCTGCCCCATCTGCAAGGAGAGCAACCCTGTCAGCC
ATGGAATTATTTGAGGGCGCTGTTGTGACATATCCTGTACTGGTGGAACCACTTCCACTGTGGTGGGATC
CAGGTTTGGGTATGATCTGAGGTGGCATTTGTTGTGGAGCCATTTGCATTGGTATCTGAACTGGGTAAAA
ATAAGCAGCCATCTGTTGATACCCATTAACTGGAATGTAGAGTTGAGGTTGAGGAACCATAGGTCTAATT
TGTCCTTTCATTTGCAAAAACTGTGGCTGTTGGAATGGCTGAGTTTTTGGCTTTGGCCCAACATACCTAG
CATTGCTAACATTGCTTACTGGGCTTGTGCTTAGAGAACTTGTCTGGGTAGTATTACTTGCCCCAGATGT
TTGTGCAGAGCTATTATAGTTGGACATATTTTCCCATGTTCTTAGCCGTGTGTGTATGTCCTTAAATCTT
GGTCTTCTAGCAGGAAATTCACTCCAGCACTCCAGCATTAGAGTGTATATCCATGCAGGACAGTCATCAG
GGCAGAGCAGCACCTGGCGATTTCGGATCATTTCAATGACATCCTGGTTGGAATACCCACAATACGGTTG
CAGCCCGTAGCTGAAG
